>Addgene plasmid #110619 | pBTK619 | depositor full sequence | sequence record 208080 | pBTK619 sequence 8054 bps
ACAGATCATACCGATGACTGCCTGGCGACTCACAACTAAGCAAGACAGCCGGAACCAGCGCCGGCGAACA
CCACTGCATATATGGCATATCACAACAGTCCAACTAGTGCACTGCAGTACACCAGGCATCAAATAAAACG
AAAGGCTCAGTCGAAAGACTGGGCCTTTCGTTTTATCTGTTGTTTGTCGGTGAACGCTCTCTACTAGAGT
CACACTGGCTCACCTTCGGGTGGGCCTTTCTGCGTTTATACCGAGCGGCCGCGTGTTACAACCAATTAAC
CAATTCTGATTAGAAAAACTCATCGAGCATCAAATGAAACTGCAATTTATTCATATCAGGATTATCAATA
CCATATTTTTGAAAAAGCCGTTTCTGTAATGAAGGAGAAAACTCACCGAGGCAGTTCCATAGGATGGCAA
GATCCTGGTATCGGTCTGCGATTCCGACTCGTCCAACATCAATACAACCTATTAATTTCCCCTCGTCAAA
AATAAGGTTATCAAGTGAGAAATCACCATGAGTGACGACTGAATCCGGTGAGAATGGCAAAAGCTTATGC
ATTTCTTTCCAGACTTGTTCAACAGGCCAGCCATTACGCTCGTCATCAAAATCACTCGCATCAACCAAAC
CGTTATTCATTCGTGATTGCGCCTGAGCGAGGCGAAATACGCGATCGCTGTTAAAAGGACAATTACAAAC
AGGAATCGAATGCAACCGGCGCAGGAACACTGCCAGCGCATCAACAATATTTTCACCTGAATCAGGATAT
TCTTCTAATACCTGGAATGCTGTTTTCCCGGGGATCGCAGTGGTGAGTAACCATGCATCATCAGGAGTAC
GGATAAAATGCTTGATGGTCGGAAGAGGCATAAATTCCGTCAGCCAGTTTAGTCTGACCATCTCATCTGT
AACATCATTGGCAACGCTACCTTTGCCATGTTTCAGAAACAACTCTGGCGCATCGGGCTTCCCATACAAT
CGATAGATTGTCGCACCTGATTGCCCGACATTATCGCGAGCCCATTTATACCCATATAAATCAGCATCCA
TGTTGGAATTTAATCGCGGCCTGGAGCAAGACGTTTCCCGTTGAATATGGCTCATAACACCCCTTGTATT
ACTGTTTATGTAAGCAGACAGTTTTATTGTTCATGATGATATATTTTTATCTTGTGCAATGTAACATCAG
AGATTTTGAGACACAACGTGGCTTTGTTGAATAAATCGAACTTTTGCTGAGTTGAAGGATCAGTCATGAC
CAAAATCCCTTAACGTGAGTCAGCCTGCCGCCTTGGGCCGGGTGATGTCGTACTTGCCCGCCGCGAACTC
GGTTACCGTCCAGCCCAGCGCGACCAGCTCCGGCAACGCCTCGCGCACCCGCTTGCGGCGCTTGCGCATG
GTCGAACCACTGGCCTCTGACGGCCAGACATAGCCGCACAAGGTATCTATGGAAGCCTTGCCGGTTTTGC
CGGGGTCGATCCAGCCACACAGCCGCTGGTGCAGCAGGCGGGCGGTTTCGCTGTCCAGCGCCCGCACCTC
GTCCATGCTGATGCGCACATGCTGGCCGCCACCCATGACGGCCTGCGCGATCAAGGGGTTCAGGGCCACG
TACAGGCGCCCGTCCGCCTCGTCGCTGGCGTACTCCGACAGCAGCCGAAACCCCTGCCGCTTGCGGCCAT
TCTGGGCGATGATGGATACCTTCCAAAGGCGCTCGATGCAGTCCTGTATGTGCTTGAGCGCCCCACCACT
ATCGACCTCTGCCCCGATTTCCTTTGCCAGCGCCCGATAGCTACCTTTGACCACATGGCATTCAGCGGTG
ACGGCCTCCCACTTGGGTTCCAGGAACAGCCGGAGCTGCCGTCCGCCTTCGGTCTTGGGTTCCGGGCCAA
GCACTAGGCCATTAGGCCCAGCCATGGCCACCAGCCCTTGCAGGATGCGCAGATCATCAGCGCCCAGCGG
CTCCGGGCCGCTGAACTCGATCCGCTTGCCGTCGCCGTAGTCATACGTCACGTCCAGCTTGCTGCGCTTG
CGCTCGCCCCGCTTGAGGGCACGGAACAGGCCGGGGGCCAGACAGTGCGCCGGGTCGTGCCGGACGTGGC
TGAGGCTGTGCTTGTTCTTAGGCTTCACCACGGGGCACCCCCTTGCTCTTGCGCTGCCTCTCCAGCACGG
CGGGCTTGAGCACCCCGCCGTCATGCCGCCTGAACCACCGATCAGCGAACGGTGCGCCATAGTTGGCCTT
GCTCACACCGAAGCGGACGAAGAACCGGCGCTGGTCGTCGTCCACACCCCATTCCTCGGCCTCGGCGCTG
GTCATGCTCGACAGGTAGGACTGCCAGCGGATGTTATCGACCAGTACCGAGCTGCCCCGGCTGGCCTGCT
GCTGGTCGCCTGCGCCCATCATGGCCGCGCCCTTGCTGGCATGGTGCAGGAACACGATAGAGCACCCGGT
ATCGGCGGCGATGGCCTCCATGCGACCGATGACCTGGGCCATGGGGCCGCTGGCGTTTTCTTCCTCGATG
TGGAACCGGCGCAGCGTGTCCAGCACCATCAGGCGGCGGCCCTCGGCGGCGCGCTTGAGGCCGTCGAACC
ACTCCGGGGCCATGATGTTGGGCAGGCTGCCGATCAGCGGCTGGATCAGCAGGCCGTCAGCCACGGCTTG
CCGTTCCTCGGCGCTGAGGTGCGCCCCAAGGGCGTGCAGGCGGTGATGAATGGCGGTGGGCGGGTCTTCG
GCGGGCAGGTAGATCACCGGGCCGGTGGGCAGTTCGCCCACCTCCAGCAGATCCGGCCCGCCTGCAATCT
GTGCGGCCAGTTGCAGGGCCAGCATGGATTTACCGGCACCACCGGGCGACACCAGCGCCCCGACCGTACC
GGCCACCATGTTGGGCAAAACGTAGTCCAGCGGTGGCGGCGCTGCTGCGAACGCCTCCAGAATATTGATA
GGCTTATGGGTAGCCATTGATTGCCTCCTTTGCAGGCAGTTGGTGGTTAGGCGCTGGCGGGGTCACTACC
CCCGCCCTGCGCCGCTCTGAGTTCTTCCAGGCACTCGCGCAGCGCCTCGTATTCGTCGTCGGTCAGCCAG
AACTTGCGCTGACGCATCCCTTTGGCCTTCATGCGCTCGGCATATCGCGCTTGGCGTACAGCGTCAGGGC
TGGCCAGCAGGTCGCCGGTCTGCTTGTCCTTTTGGTCTTTCATATCAGTCACCGAGAAACTTGCCGGGGC
CGAAAGGCTTGTCTTCGCGGAACAAGGACAAGGTGCAGCCGTCAAGGTTAAGGCTGGCCATATCAGCGAC
TGAAAAGCGGCCAGCCTCGGCCTTGTTTGACGTATAACCAAAGCCACCGGGCAACCAATAGCCCTTGTCA
CTTTTGATCAGGTAGACCGACCCTGAAGCGCTTTTTTCGTATTCCATAAAACCCCCTTCTGTGCGTGAGT
ACTCATAGTATAACAGGCGTGAGTACCAACGCAAGCACTACATGCTGAAATCTGGCCCGCCCCTGTCCAT
GCCTCGCTGGCGGGGTGCCGGTGCCCGTGCCAGCTCGGCCCGCGCAAGCTGGACGCTGGGCAGACCCATG
ACCTTGCTGACGGTGCGCTCGATGTAATCCGCTTCGTGGCCGGGCTTGCGCTCTGCCAGCGCTGGGCTGG
CCTCGGCCATGGCCTTGCCGATTTCCTCGGCACTGCGGCCCCGGCTGGCCAGCTTCTGCGCGGCGATAAA
GTCGCACTTGCTGAGGTCATGACCGAAGCGCTTGACCAGCCCGGCCATCTCGCTGCGGTACTCGTCCAGC
GCCGTGCGCCGGTGGCGGCTAAGCTGCCGCTCGGGCAGTTCGAGGCTGGCCAGCCTGCGGGCCTTCTCCT
GCTGCCGCTGGGCCTGCTCGATCTGCTGGCCAGCCTGCTGCACCAGCGCCGGGCCAGCGGTGGCGGTCTT
GCCCTTGGATTCACGCAGCAGCACCCACGGCTGATAACCGGCGCGGGTGGTGTGCTTGTCCTTGCGGTTG
GTGAAGCCCGCCAAGCGGCCATAGTGGCGGCTGTCGGCGCTGGCCGGGTCGGCGTCGTACTCGCTGGCCA
GCGTCCGGGCAATCTGCCCCCGAAGTTCACCGCCTGCGGCGTCGGCCACCTTGACCCATGCCTGATAGTT
CTTCGGGCTGGTTTCCACTACCAGGGCAGGCTCCCGGCCCTCGGCTTTCATGTCATCCAGGTCAAACTCG
CTGAGGTCGTCCACCAGCACCAGACCATGCCGCTCCTGCTCGGCGGGCCTGATATACACGTCATTGCCCT
GGGCATTCATCCGCTTGAGCCATGGCGTGTTCTGGAGCACTTCGGCGGCTGACCATTCCCGGTTCATCAT
CTGGCCGGTGGGTGCGTCCCTGACGCCGATATCGAAGCGCTCACAGCCCATGGCCTTGAGCTGTCGGCCT
ATGGCCTGCAAAGTCCTGTCGTTCTTCATCGGGCCACCAAGCGCAGCCAGATCGAGCCGTCCTCGGTTGT
CAGTGGCGTCAGGTCGAGCAAGAGCAACGATGCGATCAGCAGCACCACCGTAGGCATCATGGAAGCCAGC
ATCACGGTTAGCCATAGCTTCCAGTGCCACCCCCGCGACGCGCTCCGGGCGCTCTGCGCGGCGCTGCTCA
CCTCGGCGGCTACCTCCCGCAACTCTTTGGCCAGCTCCACCCATGCCGCCCCTGTCTGGCGCTGGGCTTT
CAGCCACTCCGCCGCCTGCGCCTCGCTGGCCTGCTTGGTCTGGCTCATGACCTGCCGGGCTTCGTCGGCC
AGTGTCGCCATGCTCTGGGCCAGCGGTTCGATCTGCTCCGCTAACTCGTTGATGCCTCTGGATTTCTTCA
CTCTGTCGATTGCGTTCATGGTCTATTGCCTCCCGGTATTCCTGTAAGTCGATGATCTGGGCGTTGGCGG
TGTCGATGTTCAGGGCCACGTCTGCCCGGTCGGTGCGGATGCCCCGGCCTTCCATCTCCACCACGTTCGG
CCCCAGGTGAACACCGGGCAGGCGCTCGATGCCCTGCGCCTCAAGTGTTCTGTGGTCAATGCGGGCGTCG
TGGCCAGCCCGCTCTAATGCCCGGTTGGCATGGTCGGCCCATGCCTCGCGGGTCTGCTCAAGCCATGCCT
TGGGCTTGAGCGCTTCGGTCTTCTGTGCCCCGCCCTTCTCCGGGGTCTTGCCGTTGTACCGCTTGAACCA
CTGAGCGGCGGGCCGCTCGATGCCGTCATTGATCCGCTCGGAGATCATCAGGTGGCAGTGCGGGTTCTCG
CCGCCACCGGCATGGATGGCCAGCGTATACGGCAGGCGCTCGGCACCGGTCAGGTGCTGGGCGAACTCGG
ACGCCAGCGCCTTCTGCTGGTCGAGGGTCAGCTCGACCGGCAGGGCAAATTCGACCTCCTTGAACAGCCG
CCCATTGGCGCGTTCATACAGGTCGGCAGCATCCCAGTAGTCGGCGGGCCGCTCGACGAACTCCGGCATG
TGCCCGGATTCGGCGTGCAAGACTTCATCCATGTCGCGGGCATACTTGCCTTCGCGCTGGATGTAGTCGG
CCTTGGCCCTGGCCGATTGGCCGCCCGACCTGCTGCCGGTTTTCGCCGTAAGGTGATAAATCGCCATGCT
GCCTCGCTGTTGCTTTTGCTTTTCGGCTCCATGCAATGGCCCTCGGAGAGCGCACCGCCCGAAGGGTGGC
CGTTAGGCCAGTTTCTCGAAGAGAAACCGGTAAGTGCGCCCTCCCCTACAAAGTAGGGTCGGGATTGCCG
CCGCTGTGCCTCCATGATAGCCTACGAGACAGCACATTAACAATGGGGTGTCAAGATGGTTAAGGGGAGC
AACAAGGCGGCGGATCGGCTGGCCAAGCTCGAAGAACAACGAGCGCGAATCAATGCCGAAATTCAGCGGG
AGCGGGCAAGGGAACAGCAGCAAGAGCGCAAGAACGAAACAAGGCGCAAGGTGCTGGTGGGGGCCATGAT
TTTGGCCAAGGTGAACAGCAGCGAGTGGCCGGAGGATCGGCTCATGGCGGCAATGGATGCGTACCTTGAA
CGCGACCACGACCGCGCCTTGTTCGGTCTGCCGCCACGCCAGAAGGATGAGCCGGGCTGAATGATCGACC
GAGACAGGCCCTGCGGGGCTGCACACGCGCCCCCACCCTTCGGGTAGGGGGAAAGGCCGCTAAAGCGGCT
AAAAGCGCTCCAGCGTATTTCTGCGGGGTTTGGTGTGGGGTTTAGCGGGCTTTGCCCGCCTTTCCCCCTG
CCGCGCAGCGGTGGGGCGGTGTGTAGCCTAGCGCAGCGAATAGACCAGCTATCCGGCCTCTGGCCGGGCA
TATTGGGCAAGGGCAGCAGCGCCCCACAAGGGCGCTGATAACCGCGCCTAGTGGATTATTCTTAGATAAT
CATGGATGGATTTTTCCAACACCCCGCCAGCCCCCGCCCCTGCTGGGTTTGCAGGTTTGGGGGCGTGACA
GTTATTGCAGGGGTTCGTGACAGTTATTGCAGGGGGGCGTGACAGTTATTGCAGGGGTTCGTGACAGTTA
GTACGGGAGTGACGGGCACTGGCTGGCAATGTCTAGCAACGGCAGGCATTTCGGCTGAGGGTAAAAGAAC
TTTCCGCTAAGCGATAGACTGTATGTAAACACAGTATTGCAAGGACGCGGAACATGCCTCATGTGGCGGC
CAGGACGGCCAGCCGGGATCGGGATACTGGTCGTTACCAGAGCCACCGACCCGAGCAAACCCTTCTCTAT
CAGATCGTTGACGAGTATTACCCGGCATTCGCTGCGCTTATGGCAGAGCAGGGAAAGGAATTGCCGGGCT
ATGTGCAACGGGAATTTGAAGAATTTCTCCAATGCGGGCGGCTGGAGCATGGCTTTCTACGGGTTCGCTG
CGAGTCTTGCCACGCCGAGCACCTGGTCGCTTTCAGAAATCAATCTAAAGTATATATGAGTAAACTTGGT
CTGACAGGCCCCTGAATTCGCATCTAGATGGTAGAGCCACAAACAGCCGGTACAAGCAACGATCTCCAGG
ACCATCTGAATCATGCGCGGATGACACGAACTCACGACGGCGATCACAGACATTAACCCACAGTACAGAC
ACTGCGACAACGTGGCAATTCGTCGCAATACCGTCTCACTGAACTGGCCGATAATTGCAGACGAACGCAT
ATACAAGTTTATTCTTGACACTAGTCGGCCAAAATGATATAATACCTGAGTACTGTTATACAGAAACAGA
GGAGATATTACATATGAGTAAAGGAGAAGAGCTTTTCACAGGAGTTGTCCCAATCCTCGTGGAATTAGAC
GGTGATGTTAATGGGCACAAGTTCTCTGTCAGTGGAGAGGGTGAAGGCGACGCAACATATGGCAAGCTGA
CCCTTAAATTTATTTGCACCACGGGTAAACTACCTGTTCCATGGCCAACACTGGTCACTACGTTCGGGTA
TGGGGTTCAGTGCTTTGCGCGCTACCCAGATCACATGAAACAGCACGACTTTTTCAAGAGTGCAATGCCC
GAAGGCTATGTACAGGAGAGAACCATCTTTTTTAAGGATGACGGCAACTATAAGACACGCGCCGAAGTGA
AGTTCGAGGGTGATACCCTTGTTAATAGAATCGAGTTAAAGGGTATTGACTTTAAGGAAGATGGAAATAT
TTTAGGCCACAAACTGGAATATAACTATAACTCCCATAATGTGTACATTATGGCCGACAAGCAAAAGAAC
GGTATCAAGGTTAACTTCAAGATCAGACACAACATTGAGGATGGAAGCGTTCAACTAGCCGACCATTACC
AACAAAACACCCCAATTGGCGATGGGCCTGTGCTGTTACCAGACAACCATTACCTGTCCACTCAATCTGC
CCTTTCGAAAGATCCCAACGAAAAGCGCGACCACATGGTCCTTCTTGAGTTTGTCACGGCTGCTGGGATT
ACACACGGCATGGATGAACTATACAAATAAATCCTAACTAGCATAACCCCTTGGGGCCTCTAAACGGGTC
TTGAGGGGTTTTTTGCTGGCTGAGCATGAGACGGAAATCTGCTCGTCAGTGGTGCTCACACTGACGAATC
ATGT
Features (pLannotate 1.2.2; 12 found; start..end, strand, type, name):
    130..201     +  terminator     rrnB T1 terminator: transcription terminator T1 from the E. coli rrnB gene
    217..244     +  terminator     T7Te terminator: phage T7 early transcription terminator
    290..1105    -  CDS            KanR: aminoglycoside phosphotransferase; aph(3')-Ia; confers resistance to kanamycin in bacteria or G418 (Geneticin®) in eukaryotes
   1280..2131    -  CDS            RSF1010 RepC: replication protein C of the broad-host-range plasmid RSF1010 (Scholz et al., 1989); repC
   2118..2957    -  CDS            RSF1010 RepA: replication protein A of the broad-host-range plasmid RSF1010 (Scholz et al., 1989); repA
   2949..3023    -  ncRNA          Plasmid R1162: Accession: RF00043 - R1162-like plasmid antisense RNA
   3471..5597    -  CDS            mobA: MOBA2_ECOLX - Also known as repB. Experimental evidence at protein level: Swiss-Prot protein existence level 1. Part of the relaxosome complex that is responsible for plasmid transfer during conjugation. Locally unwinds DNA and catalyzes the cleavage of one of the DNA strands at oriT. The cleaved strand is then transferred through the dedicated type IV secretion apparatus. MobA remains covalently linked at the 5' end of the strand, and once in the recipient cell, it probably catalyzes the rejoining of the two ends of the strand, re-forming the circular plasmid DNA. The primase activity of MobA
   5678..5765    -  oriT           RSF1010 oriT: origin of transfer of the broad-host-range plasmid RSF1010 (Scholz et al., 1989)
   5796..6077    +  CDS            mobC: MOBC_ECOLX - Protein predicted: Swiss-Prot protein existence level 4. This protein is essential to promote the specific transfer of the plasmid in the presence of conjugative plasmids. From Escherichia coli.
   6107..6501    +  rep_origin     RSF1010 oriV: replication origin of the broad-host-range plasmid RSF1010; requires the RSF1010 RepA/B/C proteins for replication (Scholz et al., 1989)
   7224..7937    +  CDS            GFPmut3: GFPmut3 is a basic (constitutively fluorescent) green fluorescent protein published in 1996, derived from Aequorea victoria. It is reported to be a very rapidly-maturing weak dimer.
   7948..7995    +  terminator     T7 terminator: transcription terminator for bacteriophage T7 RNA polymerase
