>Addgene plasmid #110619 | pBTK619 | addgene full sequence | sequence record 218179 | Addgene NGS Result
ACCGAAGCGCTTGACCAGCCCGGCCATCTCGCTGCGGTACTCGTCCAGCGCCGTGCGCCGGTGGCGGCTA
AGCTGCCGCTCGGGCAGTTCGAGGCTGGCCAGCCTGCGGGCCTTCTCCTGCTGCCGCTGGGCCTGCTCGA
TCTGCTGGCCAGCCTGCTGCACCAGCGCCGGGCCAGCGGTGGCGGTCTTGCCCTTGGATTCACGCAGCAG
CACCCACGGCTGATAACCGGCGCGGGTGGTGTGCTTGTCCTTGCGGTTGGTGAAGCCCGCCAAGCGGCCA
TAGTGGCGGCTGTCGGCGCTGGCCGGGTCGGCGTCGTACTCGCTGGCCAGCGTCCGGGCAATCTGCCCCC
GAAGTTCACCGCCTGCGGCGTCGGCCACCTTGACCCATGCCTGATAGTTCTTCGGGCTGGTTTCCACTAC
CAGGGCAGGCTCCCGGCCCTCGGCTTTCATGTCATCCAGGTCAAACTCGCTGAGGTCGTCCACCAGCACC
AGACCATGCCGCTCCTGCTCGGCGGGCCTGATATACACGTCATTGCCCTGGGCATTCATCCGCTTGAGCC
ATGGCGTGTTCTGGAGCACTTCGGCGGCTGACCATTCCCGGTTCATCATCTGGCCGGTGGTGGCGTCCCT
GACGCCGATATCGAAGCGCTCACAGCCCATGGCCTTGAGCTGTCGGCCTATGGCCTGCAAAGTCCTGTCG
TTCTTCATCGGGCCACCAAGCGCAGCCAGATCGAGCCGTCCTCGGTTGTCAGTGGCGTCAGGTCGAGCAA
GAGCAACGATGCGATCAGCAGCACCACCGTAGGCATCATGGAAGCCAGCATCACGGTTAGCCATAGCTTC
CAGTGCCACCCCCGCGACGCGCTCCGGGCGCTCTGCGCGGCGCTGCTCACCTCGGCGGCTACCTCCCGCA
ACTCTTTGGCCAGCTCCACCCATGCCGCCCCTGTCTGGCGCTGGGCTTTCAGCCACTCCGCCGCCTGCGC
CTCGCTGGCCTGCTGGGTCTGGCTCATGACCTGCCGGGCTTCGTCGGCCAGTGTCGCCATGCTCTGGGCC
AGCGGTTCGATCTGCTCCGCTAACTCGTTGATGCCTCTGGATTTCTTCACTCTGTCGATTGCGTTCATGG
TCTATTGCCTCCCGGTATTCCTGTAAGTCGATGATCTGGGCGTTGGCGGTGTCGATGTTCAGGGCCACGT
CTGCCCGGTCGGTGCGGATGCCCCGGCCTTCCATCTCCACCACGTTCGGCCCCAGGTGAACACCGGGCAG
GCGCTCGATGCCCTGCGCCTCAAGTGTTCTGTGGTCAATGCGGGCGTCGTGGCCAGCCCGCTCTAATGCC
CGGTTGGCATGGTCGGCCCATGCCTCGCGGGTCTGCTCAAGCCATGCCTTGGGCTTGAGCGCTTCGGTCT
TCTGTGCCCCGCCCTTCTCCGGGGTCTTGCCGTTGTACCGCTTGAACCACTGAGCGGCGGGCCGCTCGAT
GCCGTCATTGATCCGCTCGGAGATCATCAGGTGGCAGTGCGGGTTCTCGCCGCCACCGGCATGGATGGCC
AGCGTATACGGCAGGCGCTCGGCACCGGTCAGGTGCTGGGCGAACTCGGACGCCAGCGCCTTCTGCTGGT
CGAGGGTCAGCTCGACCGGCAGGGCAAATTCGACCTCCTTGAACAGCCGCCCATTGGCGCGTTCATACAG
GTCGGCAGCATCCCAGTAGTCGGCGGGCCGCTCGACGAACTCCGGCATGTGCCCGGATTCGGCGTGCAAG
ACTTCATCCATGTCGCGGGCATACTTGCCTTCGCGCTGGATGTAGTCGGCCTTGGCCCTGGCCGATTGGC
CGCCCGACCTGCTGCCGGTTTTCGCCGTAAGGTGATAAATCGCCATGCTGCCTCGCTGTTGCTTTTGCTT
TTCGGCTCCATGCAATGGCCCTCGGAGAGCGCACCGCCCGAAGGGTGGCCGTTAGGCCAGTTTCTCGAAG
AGAAACCGGTAAGTGCGCCCTCCCCTACAAAGTAGGGTCGGGATTGCCGCCGCTGTGCCTCCATGATAGC
CTACGAGACAGCACATTAACAATGGGGTGTCAAGATGGTTAAGGGGAGCAACAAGGCGGCGGATCGGCTG
GCCAAGCTCGAAGAACAACGAGCGCGAATCAATGCCGAAATTCAGCGGGTGCGGGCAAGGGAACAGCAGC
AAGAGCGCAAGAACGAAACAAGGCGCAAGGTGCTGGTGGGGGCCATGATTTTGGCCAAGGTGAACAGCAG
CGAGTGGCCGGAGGATCGGCTCATGGCGGCAATGGATGCGTACCTTGAACGCGACCACGACCGCGCCTTG
TTCGGTCTGCCGCCACGCCAGAAGGATGAGCCGGGCTGAATGATCGACCGAGACAGGCCCTGCGGGGCTG
CACACGCGCCCCCACCCTTCGGGTAGGGGGAAAGGCCGCTAAAGCGGCTAAAAGCGCTCCAGCGTATTTC
TGCGGGGTTTGGTGTGGGGTTTAGCGGGCTTTGCCCGCCTTTCCCCCTGCCGCGCAGCGGTGGGGCGGTG
TGTAGCCTAGCGCAGCGAATAGACCAGCTATCCGGCCTCTGGCCGGGCATATTGGGCAAGGGCAGCAGCG
CCCCACAAGGGCGCTGATAACCGCGCCTAGTGGATTATTCTTAGATAATCATGGATGGATTTTTCCAACA
CCCCGCCAGCCCCCGCCCCTGCTGGGTTTGCAGGTTTGGGGGCGTGACAGTTATTGCAGGGGTTCGTGAC
AGTTATTGCAGGGGGGCGTGACAGTTATTGCAGGGGTTCGTGACAGTTAGTACGGGAGTGACGGGCACTG
GCTGGCAATGTCTAGCAACGGCAGGCATTTCGGCTGAGGGTAAAAGAACTTTCCGCTAAGCGATAGACTG
TATGTAAACACAGTATTGCAAGGACGCGGAACATGCCTCATGTGGCGGCCAGGACGGCCAGCCGGGATCG
GGATACTGGTCGTTACCAGAGCCACCGACCCGAGCAAACCCTTCTCTATCAGATCGTTGACGAGTATTAC
CCGGCATTCGCTGCGCTTATGGCAGAGCAGGGAAAGGAATTGCCGGGCTATGTGCAACGGGAATTTGAAG
AATTTCTCCAATGCGGGCGGCTGGAGCATGGCTTTCTACGGGTTCGCTGCGAGTCTTGCCACGCCGAGCA
CCTGGTCGCTTTCAGAAATCAATCTAAAGTATATATGAGTAAACTTGGTCTGACAGGCCCCTGAATTCGC
ATCTAGATGGTAGAGCCACAAACAGCCGGTACAAGCAACGATCTCCAGGACCATCTGAATCATGCGCGGA
TGACACGAACTCACGACGGCGATCACAGACATTAACCCACAGTACAGACACTGCGACAACGTGGCAATTC
GTCGCAATACCGTCTCACTGAACTGGCCGATAATTGCAGACGAACGCATATACAAGTTTATTCTTGACAC
TAGTCGGCCAAAATGATATAATACCTGAGTACTGTTATACAGAAACAGAGGAGATATTACATATGAGTAA
AGGAGAAGAGCTTTTCACAGGAGTTGTCCCAATCCTCGTGGAATTAGACGGTGATGTTAATGGGCACAAG
TTCTCTGTCAGTGGAGAGGGTGAAGGCGACGCAACATATGGCAAGCTGACCCTTAAATTTATTTGCACCA
CGGGTAAACTACCTGTTCCATGGCCAACACTGGTCACTACGTTCGGGTATGGGGTTCAGTGCTTTGCGCG
CTACCCAGATCACATGAAACAGCACGACTTTTTCAAGAGTGCAATGCCCGAAGGCTATGTACAGGAGAGA
ACCATCTTTTTTAAGGATGACGGCAACTATAAGACACGCGCCGAAGTGAAGTTCGAGGGTGATACCCTTG
TTAATAGAATCGAGTTAAAGGGTATTGACTTTAAGGAAGATGGAAATATTTTAGGCCACAAACTGGAATA
TAACTATAACTCCCATAATGTGTACATTATGGCCGACAAGCAAAAGAACGGTATCAAGGTTAACTTCAAG
ATCAGACACAACATTGAGGATGGAAGCGTTCAACTAGCCGACCATTACCAACAAAACACCCCAATTGGCG
ATGGGCCTGTGCTGTTACCAGACAACCATTACCTGTCCACTCAATCTGCCCTTTCGAAAGATCCCAACGA
AAAGCGCGACCACATGGTCCTTCTTGAGTTTGTCACGGCTGCTGGGATTACACACGGCATGGATGAACTA
TACAAATAAATCCTAACTAGCATAACCCCTTGGGGCCTCTAAACGGGTCTTGAGGGGTTTTTTGCTGGCT
GAGCATGAGACGGAAATCTGCTCGTCAGTGGTGCTCACACTGACGAATCATGTACAGATCATACCGATGA
CTGCCTGGCGACTCACAACTAAGCAAGACAGCCGGAACCAGCGCCGGCGAACACCACTGCATATATGGCA
TATCACAACAGTCCAACTAGTGCACTGCAGTACACCAGGCATCAAATAAAACGAAAGGCTCAGTCGAAAG
ACTGGGCCTTTCGTTTTATCTGTTGTTTGTCGGTGAACGCTCTCTACTAGAGTCACACTGGCTCACCTTC
GGGTGGGCCTTTCTGCGTTTATACCGAGCGGCCGCGTGTTACAACCAATTAACCAATTCTGATTAGAAAA
ACTCATCGAGCATCAAATGAAACTGCAATTTATTCATATCAGGATTATCAATACCATATTTTTGAAAAAG
CCGTTTCTGTAATGAAGGAGAAAACTCACCGAGGCAGTTCCATAGGATGGCAAGATCCTGGTATCGGTCT
GCGATTCCGACTCGTCCAACATCAATACAACCTATTAATTTCCCCTCGTCAAAAATAAGGTTATCAAGTG
AGAAATCACCATGAGTGACGACTGAATCCGGTGAGAATGGCAAAAGCTTATGCATTTCTTTCCAGACTTG
TTCAACAGGCCAGCCATTACGCTCGTCATCAAAATCACTCGCATCAACCAAACCGTTATTCATTCGTGAT
TGCGCCTGAGCGAGGCGAAATACGCGATCGCTGTTAAAAGGACAATTACAAACAGGAATCGAATGCAACC
GGCGCAGGAACACTGCCAGCGCATCAACAATATTTTCACCTGAATCAGGATATTCTTCTAATACCTGGAA
TGCTGTTTTCCCGGGGATCGCAGTGGTGAGTAACCATGCATCATCAGGAGTACGGATAAAATGCTTGATG
GTCGGAAGAGGCATAAATTCCGTCAGCCAGTTTAGTCTGACCATCTCATCTGTAACATCATTGGCAACGC
TACCTTTGCCATGTTTCAGAAACAACTCTGGCGCATCGGGCTTCCCATACAATCGATAGATTGTCGCACC
TGATTGCCCGACATTATCGCGAGCCCATTTATACCCATATAAATCAGCATCCATGTTGGAATTTAATCGC
GGCCTGGAGCAAGACGTTTCCCGTTGAATATGGCTCATAACACCCCTTGTATTACTGTTTATGTAAGCAG
ACAGTTTTATTGTTCATGATGATATATTTTTATCTTGTGCAATGTAACATCAGAGATTTTGAGACACAAC
GTGGCTTTGTTGAATAAATCGAACTTTTGCTGAGTTGAAGGATCAGTCATGACCAAAATCCCTTAACGTG
AGTCAGCCTGCCGCCTTGGGCCGGGTGATGTCGTACTTGCCCGCCGCGAACTCGGTTACCGTCCAGCCCA
GCGCGACCAGCTCCGGCAACGCCTCGCGCACCCGCTGGCGGCGCTTGCGCATGGTCGAACCACTGGCCTC
TGACGGCCAGACATAGCCGCACAAGGTATCTATGGAAGCCTTGCCGGTTTTGCCGGGGTCGATCCAGCCA
CACAGCCGCTGGTGCAGCAGGCGGGCGGTTTCGCTGTCCAGCGCCCGCACCTCGTCCATGCTGATGCGCA
CATGCTGGCCGCCACCCATGACGGCCTGCGCGATCAAGGGGTTCAGGGCCACGTACAGGCGCCCGTCCGC
CTCGTCGCTGGCGTACTCCGACAGCAGCCGAAACCCCTGCCGCTTGCGGCCATTCTGGGCGATGATGGAT
ACCTTCCAAAGGCGCTCGATGCAGTCCTGTATGTGCTTGAGCGCCCCACCACTATCGACCTCTGCCCCGA
TTTCCTTTGCCAGCGCCCGATAGCTACCTTTGACCACCATGGCATCAGCGGTGACGGCCTCCCACTTGGG
TTCCAGGAACAGCCGGAGCTGCCGTCCGCCTTCGGTCTTGGGTTCCGGGCCAAGCACTAGGCCATTAGGC
CCAGCCATGGCCACCAGCCCTTGCAGGATGCGCAGATCATCAGCGCCCAGCGGCTCCGGGCCGCTGAACT
CGATCCGCTTGCCGTCGCCGTAGTCATACGTCACGTCCAGCTTGCTGCGCTTGCGCTCGCCCCGCTTGAG
GGCACGGAACAGGCCGGGGGCCAGACAGTGCGCCGGGTCGTGCCGGACGTGGCTGAGGCTGTGCTTGTTC
TTAGGCTTCACCACGGGGCACCCCCTTGCTCTTGCGCTGCCTCTCCAGCACGGCGGGCTTGAGCACCCCG
CCGTCATGCCGCCTGAACCACCGATCAGCGAACGGTGCGCCATAGTTGGCCTTGCTCACACCGAAGCGGA
CGAAGAACCGGCGCTGGTCGTCGTCCACACCCCATTCCTCGGCCTCGGCGCTGGTCATGCTCGACAGGTA
GGACTGCCAGCGGATGTTATCGACCAGTACCGAGCTGCCCCGGCTGGCCTGCTGCTGGTCGCCTGCGCCC
ATCATGGCCGCGCCCTTGCTGGCATGGTGCAGGAACACGATAGAGCACCCGGTATCGGCGGCGATGGCCT
CCATGCGACCGATGACCTGGGCCATGGGGCCGCTGGCGTTTTCTTCCTCGATGTGGAACCGGCGCAGCGT
GTCCAGCACCATCAGGCGGCGGCCCTCGGCGGCGCGCTTGAGGCCGTCGAACCACTCCGGGGCCATGATG
TTGGGCAGGCTGCCGATCAGCGGCTGGATCAGCAGGCCGTCAGCCACGGCTTGCCGTTCCTCGGCGCTGA
GGTGCGCCCCAAGGGCGTGCAGGCGGTGATGAATGGCGGTGGGCGGGTCTTCGGCGGGCAGGTAGATCAC
CGGGCCGGTGGGCAGTTCGCCCACCTCCAGCAGATCCGGCCCGCCTGCAATCTGTGCGGCCAGTTGCAGG
GCCAGCATGGATTTACCGGCACCACCGGGCGACACCAGCGCCCCGACCGTACCGGCCACCATGTTGGGCA
AAACGTAGTCCAGCGGTGGCGGCGCTGCTGCGAACGCCTCCAGAATATTGATAGGCTTATGGGTAGCCAT
TGATTGCCTCCTTTGCAGGCAGTTGGTGGTTAGGCGCTGGCGGGGTCACTACCCCCGCCCTGCGCCGCTC
TGAGTTCTTCCAGGCACTCGCGCAGCGCCTCGTATTCGTCGTCGGTCAGCCAGAACTTGCGCTGACGCAT
CCCTTTGGCCTTCATGCGCTCGGCATATCGCGCTTGGCGTACAGCGTCAGGGCTGGCCAGCAGGTCGCCG
GTCTGCTTGTCCTTTTGGTCTTTCATATCAGTCACCGAGAAACTTGCCGGGGCCGAAAGGCTTGTCTTCG
CGGAACAAGGACAAGGTGCAGCCGTCAAGGTTAAGGCTGGCCATATCAGCGACTGAAAAGCGGCCAGCCT
CGGCCTTGTTTGACGTATAACCAAAGCCACCGGGCAACCAATAGCCCTTGTCACTTTTGATCAGGTAGAC
CGACCCTGAAGCGCTTTTTTCGTATTCCATAAAACCCCCTTCTGTGCGTGAGTACTCATAGTATAACAGG
CGTGAGTACCAACGCAAGCACTACATGCTGAAATCTGGCCCGCCCCTGTCCATGCCTCGCTGGCGGGGTG
CCGGTGCCCGTGCCAGCTCGGCCCGCGCAAGCTGGACGCTGGGCAGACCCATGACCTTGCTGACGGTGCG
CTCGATGTAATCCGCTTCGTGGCCGGGCTTGCGCTCTGCCAGCGCTGGGCTGGCCTCGGCCATGGCCTTG
CCGATTTCCTCGGCACTGCGGCCCCGGCTGGCCAGCTTCTGCGCGGCGATAAAGTCGCACTTGCTGAGGT
CATC
Features (pLannotate 1.2.2; 13 found; start..end, strand, type, name):
    708..1118    -  CDS            mobB: MOBB2_ECOLX - Protein predicted: Swiss-Prot protein existence level 4. This protein is essential to promote the specific transfer of the plasmid in the presence of conjugative plasmids. From Escherichia coli.
   1947..2034    -  oriT           RSF1010 oriT: origin of transfer of the broad-host-range plasmid RSF1010 (Scholz et al., 1989)
   2065..2346    +  CDS            mobC: MOBC_ECOLX - Protein predicted: Swiss-Prot protein existence level 4. This protein is essential to promote the specific transfer of the plasmid in the presence of conjugative plasmids. From Escherichia coli.
   2376..2770    +  rep_origin     RSF1010 oriV: replication origin of the broad-host-range plasmid RSF1010; requires the RSF1010 RepA/B/C proteins for replication (Scholz et al., 1989)
   3493..4206    +  CDS            GFPmut3: GFPmut3 is a basic (constitutively fluorescent) green fluorescent protein published in 1996, derived from Aequorea victoria. It is reported to be a very rapidly-maturing weak dimer.
   4217..4264    +  terminator     T7 terminator: transcription terminator for bacteriophage T7 RNA polymerase
   4453..4524    +  terminator     rrnB T1 terminator: transcription terminator T1 from the E. coli rrnB gene
   4540..4567    +  terminator     T7Te terminator: phage T7 early transcription terminator
   4613..5428    -  CDS            KanR: aminoglycoside phosphotransferase; aph(3')-Ia; confers resistance to kanamycin in bacteria or G418 (Geneticin®) in eukaryotes
   5603..6454    -  CDS            RSF1010 RepC (fragment): replication protein C of the broad-host-range plasmid RSF1010 (Scholz et al., 1989); repC
   6441..7280    -  CDS            RSF1010 RepA: replication protein A of the broad-host-range plasmid RSF1010 (Scholz et al., 1989); repA
   7272..7346    -  ncRNA          Plasmid R1162: Accession: RF00043 - R1162-like plasmid antisense RNA
   7791..708     -  CDS            RSF1010 RepB (across the origin): replication protein B of the broad-host-range plasmid RSF1010 (Scholz et al., 1989); repB
