[The description below was written by a language model from this plasmid's Addgene catalogue record and pLannotate feature annotations shown in this document.]
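Description:
pBTK619 is a low-copy, broad-host-range bacterial expression plasmid of about 8.1 kb built on the RSF1010 backbone and assembled with the Bee Microbiome Toolkit (BTK) modular system. It carries the full RSF1010 replication machinery: oriV together with the RepA, RepB and RepC proteins that oriV requires, plus the R1162-like antisense RNA associated with this replicon. Because replication depends on plasmid-encoded rather than host-specific factors, the plasmid can be maintained in a wide range of Gram-negative bacteria as well as in E. coli, where it is propagated. Selection is by kanamycin resistance from an aph(3')-Ia aminoglycoside phosphotransferase gene. The plasmid also retains the RSF1010 mobilisation region, comprising oriT and the mobA/repB, mobB and mobC genes. It is therefore not self-transmissible but can be transferred by conjugation when a helper supplies the conjugative transfer apparatus, which is useful for hosts that are hard to transform directly.

The payload is a GFP reporter, annotated as GFPmut3, a rapidly maturing Aequorea victoria derivative. According to the catalogue entry it is driven by the CP12b promoter. This promoter is not annotated in either feature table, though there is unannotated space upstream of the GFP coding sequence where it presumably lies. The reporter is followed by a T7 terminator and, further downstream, the rrnB T1 and T7Te terminators, which insulate it from the adjacent resistance gene. The two sequence records (depositor and sequencing result) are the same length and show the same parts, differing only in their start coordinate. The plasmid serves to label bacteria with fluorescence and to gauge the activity of this promoter in non-model species such as bee gut microbiome bacteria.
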