Addgene plasmid #110619: pBTK619
Purpose: BTK assembled broad-host-range plasmid encoding GFP driven by CP12b promoter
Depositing lab: Jeffrey Barrick. Depositing organization: University of Texas at Austin. Publication: Genetic Engineering of Bee Gut Microbiome Bacteria with a Toolkit for Modular Assembly of Broad-Host-Range Plasmids. Leonard SP, Perutka J, Powell JE, Geng P, Richhart DD, Byrom M, Kar S, Davies BW, Ellington AD, Moran NA, Barrick JE. ACS Synth Biol. 2018 May 18;7(5):1279-1290. doi: 10.1021/acssynbio.7b00399. Epub 2018 Apr 13. PubMed 29608282.
Backbone
  Vector backbone: RSF1010
  Vector type: Bacterial Expression
Growth in bacteria
  Bacterial resistance: Kanamycin, 50 μg/mL
  Growth temperature: 37°C
  Growth strain: DH5alpha
  Copy number: Low Copy
Gene/Insert
  Gene/Insert name: GFP
  Species: Synthetic
  Cloning method: Restriction Enzyme; 5′ cloning site unknown (unknown if destroyed); 3′ cloning site unknown (unknown if destroyed)
Terms and licenses: Academic/Nonprofit Terms; Industry Terms: Not Available to Industry
How to cite: pBTK619 was a gift from Jeffrey Barrick (Addgene plasmid # 110619 ; http://n2t.net/addgene:110619 ; RRID:Addgene_110619)
